Addgene plasmid #85526: pLPT119
Purpose: Repressilator without degradation tags, with integrated reporter
Depositing lab: Johan Paulsson. Depositing organization: Harvard Medical School. Publication: Synchronous long-term oscillations in a synthetic gene circuit. Potvin-Trottier L, Lord ND, Vinnicombe G, Paulsson J. Nature. 2016 Oct 12;538(7626):514-517. doi: 10.1038/nature19841. PubMed 27732583.
Backbone
  Vector backbone: pSC101
  Total vector size (bp): 8703
  Vector type: Bacterial Expression, Synthetic Biology
Growth in bacteria
  Bacterial resistance: Ampicillin, 100 μg/mL
  Growth temperature: 37°C
  Growth strain: DH5alpha
  Copy number: Low Copy
Gene/Insert 1
  Gene/Insert name: mCfp
Gene/Insert 2
  Gene/Insert name: mVenus
Gene/Insert 3
  Gene/Insert name: tetR
Gene/Insert 4
  Gene/Insert name: lacI
Gene/Insert 5
  Gene/Insert name: cI
Resource information
  A portion of this plasmid was derived from a plasmid made by: Repressilator from Michael Elowitz
Terms and licenses: Academic/Nonprofit Terms; Industry Terms: Not Available to Industry
How to cite: pLPT119 was a gift from Johan Paulsson (Addgene plasmid # 85526 ; http://n2t.net/addgene:85526 ; RRID:Addgene_85526)
