[The description below was written by a language model from this plasmid's Addgene catalogue record and pLannotate feature annotations shown in this document.]
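Description:
pLPT119 is a low-copy bacterial synthetic-biology plasmid of about 8.7 kb built on a pSC101 backbone. It replicates in E. coli through the pSC101 origin and the plasmid-encoded Rep101 (RepA) protein, and is selected with ampicillin via a bla cassette followed by the lambda t0 terminator. It carries a version of the repressilator, the three-repressor ring oscillator, and part of it derives from the original repressilator plasmid. According to the record, this version lacks degradation tags on the repressors and has the fluorescent reporter integrated onto the same plasmid rather than on a separate one.

The feature table shows three repressor units on the reverse strand, each closed by an rrnB T1 terminator. The λ cI gene sits downstream of a PLtetO-1 promoter, so it is repressed by TetR. The tetR gene follows a hybrid lambda PL-type promoter carrying two lac operators, so it is repressed by LacI. No promoter was annotated for lacI; in the classic design it is a cI-repressed promoter, but the record does not state this. Together these form a cyclic chain of repression that produces oscillating expression. A short fragment matching the ssrA LVA tag is annotated at the end of cI, apparently a remnant, given the stated tag-free design.

Two reporters are present. A yellow fluorescent protein (listed as mVenus, annotated as SYFP2) under its own PLtetO-1 promoter reports TetR activity. A cyan protein (mCfp, annotated as SCFP3A) has no annotated promoter. Small fragments of an MCS, lacZα and a ColE1-type origin are probably cloning remnants. The plasmid is associated with work on synchronous long-term oscillations in a synthetic gene circuit.
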