Features (pLannotate 1.2.2; 24 found; start..end, strand, type, name):
      4..714     +  CDS            SCFP3A: SCFP3A is a basic (constitutively fluorescent) cyan fluorescent protein published in 2006, derived from Aequorea victoria. It is reported to be a very rapidly-maturing monomer with low acid sensitivity.
    744..830     +  terminator     rrnB T1 terminator: Escherichia coli rrnB; transcription terminator T1 from the E. coli rrnB gene
    969..1073    +  promoter       AmpR promoter: bla
   1074..1934    +  CDS            AmpR: β-lactamase; bla; confers resistance to ampicillin, carbenicillin, and related antibiotics
   1964..2058    +  terminator     lambda t0 terminator: transcription terminator from phage lambda
   2550..2772    +  rep_origin     pSC101 ori: low-copy replication origin that requires the Rep101 protein
   2820..3770    +  CDS            Rep101: RepA protein needed for replication with the pSC101 origin; rep101
   4308..4394    -  terminator     rrnB T1 terminator: Escherichia coli rrnB; transcription terminator T1 from the E. coli rrnB gene
   4433..4453    -  CDS            ssrA tag (LVA) (fragment): C-terminal peptide that mediates degradation in bacteria through the ClpXP and ClpAP proteases (McGinness et al., 2006) mutant LVA variant that confers accelerated degradation under some conditions (Andersen et al., 1998)
   4452..5165    -  CDS            λ repressor (sequence partly withheld): phage λ repressor; cI
   5193..5266    -  promoter       PLtetO-1 promoter: modified phage lambda PL promoter with tet operator sites (Lutz and Bujard, 1997)
   5297..5383    -  terminator     rrnB T1 terminator: Escherichia coli rrnB; transcription terminator T1 from the E. coli rrnB gene
   5412..6492    -  CDS            lacI (fragment): lac repressor; lacI; The lac repressor binds to the lac operator to inhibit transcription in E. coli. This inhibition can be relieved by adding lactose or isopropyl-β-D-thiogalactopyranoside (IPTG).
   6628..6714    -  terminator     rrnB T1 terminator: Escherichia coli rrnB; transcription terminator T1 from the E. coli rrnB gene
   6744..7364    -  CDS            tetR: TETR2_ECOLX - Experimental evidence at protein level: Swiss-Prot protein existence level 1. TetR is the repressor of the tetracycline resistance element; its N-terminal region forms a helix-turn-helix structure and binds DNA. Binding of tetracycline to TetR reduces the repressor affinity for the tetracycline resistance gene (tetA) promoter operator sites. From Escherichia coli.
   7392..7424    -  promoter       PLtetO-1 promoter (fragment): modified phage lambda PL promoter with tet operator sites (Lutz and Bujard, 1997)
   7424..7440    -  protein_bind   lac operator: The lac repressor binds to the lac operator to inhibit transcription in E. coli. This inhibition can be relieved by adding lactose or isopropyl-β-D-thiogalactopyranoside (IPTG). lac repressor encoded by lacI
   7447..7463    -  protein_bind   lac operator: The lac repressor binds to the lac operator to inhibit transcription in E. coli. This inhibition can be relieved by adding lactose or isopropyl-β-D-thiogalactopyranoside (IPTG). lac repressor encoded by lacI
   7581..7654    +  promoter       PLtetO-1 promoter: modified phage lambda PL promoter with tet operator sites (Lutz and Bujard, 1997)
   7687..8397    +  CDS            SYFP2: SYFP2 is a basic (constitutively fluorescent) yellow fluorescent protein published in 2006, derived from Aequorea victoria. It is reported to be a very rapidly-maturing monomer with moderate acid sensitivity.
   8397..8434    -  misc_feature   MCS (fragment): pBluescript multiple cloning site
   8458..8544    +  terminator     rrnB T1 terminator: Escherichia coli rrnB; transcription terminator T1 from the E. coli rrnB gene
   8562..8583    -  CDS            lacZα (fragment): LacZα fragment of β-galactosidase; lacZ fragment
   8592..8676    -  rep_origin     ori (fragment): high-copy-number ColE1/pMB1/pBR322/pUC origin of replication
>Addgene plasmid #85526 | pLPT119 | addgene full sequence | sequence record 170991 | Addgene NGS Result
ATGAGTAAAGGAGAAGAACTTTTCACTGGAGTTGTCCCAATTCTTGTTGAATTAGATGGTGATGTTAATG
GGCACAAATTTTCTGTCAGTGGAGAGGGTGAAGGTGATGCAACATACGGAAAACTTACCCTTAAATTTAT
TTGCACTACTGGAAAACTACCTGTTCCATGGCCAACACTTGTCACTACTCTCACTTGGGGTGTTCAATGC
TTTGCAAGATACCCAGATCATATGAAACAGCATGACTTTTTCAAGAGTGCCATGCCCGAAGGTTATGTAC
AGGAAAGAACTATATTTTTCAAAGATGACGGGAACTACAAGACACGTGCTGAAGTCAAGTTTGAAGGTGA
TACCCTTGTTAATAGAATCGAGTTAAAAGGTATTGATTTTAAAGAAGATGGAAACATTCTTGGACACAAA
TTGGAATACAACTACATCTCAGACAATGTATACATCACGGCAGACAAACAAAAGAATGGAATCAAAGCTA
ACTTCAAAATTAGACACAACATTGAAGATGGAGGCGTTCAACTAGCAGACCATTATCAACAAAATACTCC
AATTGGCGATGGCCCTGTCCTTTTACCAGACAACCATTACCTGTCCACACAATCTAAGCTTTCGAAAGAT
CCCAACGAAAAGAGAGACCACATGGTCCTTCTTGAGTTTGTAACAGCTGCTGGGATTACACATGGCATGG
ATGAACTATACAAATAAGCTTAATTAGCTGAGTCTAGAGGCATCAAATAAAACGAAAGGCTCAGTCGAAA
GACTGGGCCTTTCGTTTTATCTGTTGTTTGTCGGTGAACGCTCTCCTGAGTAGGACAAATCCGCCGCCCT
AGACCCGGGGTGTAGGCTGGGCTGCGGCGAGCGGTATCAGCTCACTCAAAGGCGGTAATACGGTTATCCA
CAGAATCAGGGGATAACGCAGGAAAGAGACGTCAGGTGGCACTTTTCGGGGAAATGTGCGCGGAACCCCT
ATTTGTTTATTTTTCTAAATACATTCAAATATGTATCCGCTCATGAGACAATAACCCTGATAAATGCTTC
AATAATATTGAAAAAGGAAGAGTATGAGTATTCAACATTTCCGTGTCGCCCTTATTCCCTTTTTTGCGGC
ATTTTGCCTTCCTGTTTTTGCTCACCCAGAAACGCTGGTGAAAGTAAAAGATGCTGAAGATCAGTTGGGT
GCACGAGTGGGTTACATCGAACTGGATCTCAACAGCGGTAAGATCCTTGAGAGTTTTCGCCCCGAAGAAC
GTTTTCCAATGATGAGCACTTTTAAAGTTCTGCTATGTGGCGCGGTATTATCCCGTATTGACGCCGGGCA
AGAGCAACTCGGTCGCCGCATACACTATTCTCAGAATGACTTGGTTGAGTACTCACCAGTCACAGAAAAG
CATCTTACGGATGGCATGACAGTAAGAGAATTATGCAGTGCTGCCATAACCATGAGTGATAACACTGCGG
CCAACTTACTTCTGACAACGATCGGAGGACCGAAGGAGCTAACCGCTTTTTTGCACAACATGGGGGATCA
TGTAACTCGCCTTGATCGTTGGGAACCGGAGCTGAATGAAGCCATACCAAACGACGAGCGTGACACCACG
ATGCCTGTAGCAATGGCAACAACGTTGCGCAAACTATTAACTGGCGAACTACTTACTCTAGCTTCCCGGC
AACAATTAATAGACTGGATGGAGGCGGATAAAGTTGCAGGACCACTTCTGCGCTCGGCCCTTCCGGCTGG
CTGGTTTATTGCTGATAAATCTGGAGCCGGTGAGCGTGGGTCTCGCGGTATCATTGCAGCACTGGGGCCA
GATGGTAAGCCCTCCCGTATCGTAGTTATCTACACGACGGGGAGTCAGGCAACTATGGATGAACGAAATA
GACAGATCGCTGAGATAGGTGCCTCACTGATTAAGCATTGGTAACTGTCAGACCAAGTTTACGAGCTCGC
TTGGACTCCTGTTGATAGATCCAGTAATGACCTCAGAACTCCATCTGGATTTGTTCAGAACGCTCGGTTG
CCGCCGGGCGTTTTTTATTGGTGAGAATCCAAGCACTAGGGACAGTAAGACGGGTAAGCCTGTTGATGAT
ACCGCTGCCTTACTGGGTGCATTAGCCAGTCTGAATGACCTGTCACGGGATAATCCGAAGTGGTCAGACT
GGAAAATCAGAGGGCAGGAACTGCTGAACAGCAAAAAGTCAGATAGCACCACATAGCAGACCCGCCATAA
AACGCCCTGAGAAGCCCGTGACGGGCTTTTCTTGTATTATGGGTAGTTTCCTTGCATGAATCCATAAAAG
GCGCCTGTAGTGCCATTTACCCCCATTCACTGCCAGAGCCGTGAGCGCAGCGAACTGAATGTCACGAAAA
AGACAGCGACTCAGGTGCCTGATGGTCGGAGACAAAAGGAATATTCAGCGATTTGCCCGAGCTTGCGAGG
GTGCTACTTAAGCCTTTAGGGTTTTAAGGTCTGTTTTGTAGAGGAGCAAACAGCGTTTGCGACATCCTTT
TGTAATACTGCGGAACTGACTAAAGTAGTGAGTTATACACAGGGCTGGGATCTATTCTTTTTATCTTTTT
TTATTCTTTCTTTATTCTATAAATTATAACCACTTGAATATAAACAAAAAAAACACACAAAGGTCTAGCG
GAATTTACAGAGGGTCTAGCAGAATTTACAAGTTTTCCAGCAAAGGTCTAGCAGAATTTACAGATACCCA
CAACTCAAAGGAAAAGGACTAGTAATTATCATTGACTAGCCCATCTCAATTGGTATAGTGATTAAAATCA
CCTAGACCAATTGAGATGTATGTCTGAATTAGTTGTTTTCAAAGCAAATGAACTAGCGATTAGTCGCTAT
GACTTAACGGAGCATGAAACCAAGCTAATTTTATGCTGTGTGGCACTACTCAACCCCACGATTGAAAACC
CTACAAGGAAAGAACGGACGGTATCGTTCACTTATAACCAATACGCTCAGATGATGAACATCAGTAGGGA
AAATGCTTATGGTGTATTAGCTAAAGCAACCAGAGAGCTGATGACGAGAACTGTGGAAATCAGGAATCCT
TTGGTTAAAGGCTTTGAGATTTTCCAGTGGACAAACTATGCCAAGTTCTCAAGCGAAAAATTAGAATTAG
TTTTTAGTGAAGAGATATTGCCTTATCTTTTCCAGTTAAAAAAATTCATAAAATATAATCTGGAACATGT
TAAGTCTTTTGAAAACAAATACTCTATGAGGATTTATGAGTGGTTATTAAAAGAACTAACACAAAAGAAA
ACTCACAAGGCAAATATAGAGATTAGCCTTGATGAATTTAAGTTCATGTTAATGCTTGAAAATAACTACC
ATGAGTTTAAAAGGCTTAACCAATGGGTTTTGAAACCAATAAGTAAAGATTTAAACACTTACAGCAATAT
GAAATTGGTGGTTGATAAGCGAGGCCGCCCGACTGATACGTTGATTTTCCAAGTTGAACTAGATAGACAA
ATGGATCTCGTAACCGAACTTGAGAACAACCAGATAAAAATGAATGGTGACAAAATACCAACAACCATTA
CATCAGATTCCTACCTACATAACGGACTAAGAAAAACACTACACGATGCTTTAACTGCAAAAATTCAGCT
CACCAGTTTTGAGGCAAAATTTTTGAGTGACATGCAAAGTAAGTATGATCTCAATGGTTCGTTCTCATGG
CTCACGCAAAAACAACGAACCACACTAGAGAACATACTGGCTAAATACGGAAGGATCTGAGGTTCTTATG
GCTCTTGTATCTATCAGTGAAGCATCAAGACTAACAAACAAAAGTAGAACAACTGTTCACCGTTACATAT
CAAAGGGAAAACTGTCCATATGCACAGATGAAAACGGTGTAAAAAAGATAGATACATCAGAGCTTTTACG
AGTTTTTGGTGCATTCAAAGCTGTTCACCATGAACAGATCGACAATGTAACAGATGAACAGCATGTAACA
CCTAATAGAACAGGTGAAACCAGTAAAACAAAGCAACTAGAACATGAAATTGAACACCTGAGACAACTTG
TTACAGCTCAACAGTCACACATAGACAGCCTGAAACAGGCGATGCTGCTTATCGAATCAAAGCTGCCGAC
AACACGGGAGCCAGTGACGCCTCCCGTGGGGAAAAAATCATGGCAATTCTGGAAGAAATAGCGCTTTCAG
CCGGCAAACCGGCTGAAGCCGGATCTGCGATTCTGATAACAAACTAGCAACACCAGAACAGCCCGTTTGC
GGGCAGCAAAACCCGTACCCTAGGTCTAGGGCGGCGGATTTGTCCTACTCAGGAGAGCGTTCACCGACAA
ACAACAGATAAAACGAAAGGCCCAGTCTTTCGACTGAGCCTTTCGTTTTATTTGATGCCTCTAGCACGCG
TACCATGGGATCCTCTAGATCAAGCTGCTAAAGCGTAGTTTTCAGCCAAACGTCTCTTCAGGCCACTGAC
TAGCGATAACTTTCCCCACAACGGAACAACTCTCATTGCATGGGATCATTGGGTACTGTGGGTTTAGTGG
TTGTAAAAACACCTGACCGCTATCCCTGATCAGTTTCTTGAAGGTAAACTCATCACCCCCAAGTCTGGCT
ATGCAGAAATCACCTGGCTCAACAGCCTGCTCAGGGTCAACGAGAATTAACATTCCGTCAGGAAAGCTTG
GCTTGGAGCCTGTTGGTGCGGTCATGGAATTACCTTCAACCTCAAGCCAGAATGCAGAATCACTGGCTTT
TTTGGTTGTGCTTACCCATCTCTCCGCATCACCTTTGGTAAAGGTTCTAAGCTCAGGTGAGAACATCCCT
GCCTGAACATGAGAAAAAACAGGGTACTCATACTCACTTCTAAGTGACGGCTGCAT
[261 nt withheld, positions 4887-5147]
TTTCTTTTTTGTGCTCATGGTACCTTTCTCCTCTTTAATGAATTCGGTCAGTGCGTCCTGCTGATGTGCT
CAGTATCTCTATCACTGATAGGGATGTCAATCTCTATCACTGATAGGGACTCGACCTGCAGCTAGGTCTA
GGGCGGCGGATTTGTCCTACTCAGGAGAGCGTTCACCGACAAACAACAGATAAAACGAAAGGCCCAGTCT
TTCGACTGAGCCTTTCGTTTTATTTGATGCCTCTAGACTCAGCTAATTAAGCTTACTGCCCGCTTTCCAG
TCGGGAAACCTGTCGTGCCAGCTGCATTAATGAATCGGCCAACGCGCGGGGAGAGGCGGTTTGCGTATTG
GGCGCCAGGGTGGTTTTTCTTTTCACCAGTGAGACGGGCAACAGCTGATTGCCCTTCACCGCCTGGCCCT
GAGAGAGTTGCAGCAAGCGGTCCACGCTGGTTTGCCCCAGCAGGCGAAAATCCTGTTTGATGGTGGTTAA
CGGCGGGATATAACATGAGCTGTCTTCGGTATCGTCGTATCCCACTACCGAGATATCCGCACCAACGCGC
AGCCCGGACTCGGTAATGGCGCGCATTGCGCCCAGCGCCATCTGATCGTTGGCAACCAGCATCGCAGTGG
GAACGATGCCCTCATTCAGCATTTGCATGGTTTGTTGAAAACCGGACATGGCACTCCAGTCGCCTTCCCG
TTCCGCTATCGGCTGAATTTGATTGCGAGTGAGATATTTATGCCAGCCAGCCAGACGCAGACGCGCCGAG
ACAGAACTTAATGGGCCCGCTAACAGCGCGATTTGCTGGTGACCCAATGCGACCAGATGCTCCACGCCCA
GTCGCGTACCGTCTTCATGGGAGAAAATAATACTGTTGATGGGTGTCTGGTCAGAGACATCAAGAAATAA
CGCCGGAACATTAGTGCAGGCAGCTTCCACAGCAATGGCATCCTGGTCATCCAGCGGATAGTTAATGATC
AGCCCACTGACGCGTTGCGCGAGAAGATTGTGCACCGCCGCTTTACAGGCTTCGACGCCGCTTCGTTCTA
CCATCGACACCACCACGCTGGCACCCAGTTGATCGGCGCGAGATTTAATCGCCGCGACAATTTGCGACGG
CGCGTGCAGGGCCAGACTGGAGGTGGCAACGCCAATCAGCAACGACTGTTTGCCCGCCAGTTGTTGTGCC
ACGCGGTTGGGAATGTAATTCAGCTCCGCCATCGCCGCTTCCACTTTTTCCCGCGTTTTCGCAGAAACGT
GGCTGGCCTGGTTCACCACGCGGGAAACGGTCTGATAAGAGACACCGGCATACTCTGCGACATCGTATAA
CGTTACTGGTTTCACATTCACCATATGGTACCTTTCTCCTCTTTAATGAATTCTAGTACATGCAACCATT
ATCACCGCCAGAGGTAAAATAGTCAACACGCACGGTGTTAGATATTTATCCTCGACCTGCAGCTAGGTCT
AGGGCGGCGGATTTGTCCTACTCAGGAGAGCGTTCACCGACAAACAACAGATAAAACGAAAGGCCCAGTC
TTTCGACTGAGCCTTTCGTTTTATTTGATGCCTCTAGATTAAGCTGCTAAAGCTTAAGACCCACTTTCAC
ATTTAAGTTGTTTTTCTAATCCGCATATGATCAATTCAAGGCCGAATAAGAAGGCTGGCTCTGCACCTTG
GTGATCAAATAATTCGATAGCTTGTCGTAATAATGGCGGCATACTATCAGTAGTAGGTGTTTCCCTTTCT
TCTTTAGCGACTTGATGCTCTTGATCTTCCAATACGCAACCTAAAGTAAAATGCCCCACAGCGCTGAGTG
CATATAATGCATTCTCTAGTGAAAAACCTTGTTGGCATAAAAAGGCTAATTGATTTTCGAGAGTTTCATA
CTGTTTTTCTGTAGGCCGTGTACCTAAATGTACTTTTGCTCCATCGCGATGACTTAGTAAAGCACATCTA
AAACTTTTAGCGTTATTACGTAAAAAATCTTGCCAGCTTTCCCCTTCTAAAGGGCAAAAGTGAGTATGGT
GCCTATCTAACATCTCAATGGCTAAGGCGTCGAGCAAAGCCCGCTTATTTTTTACATGCCAATACAATGT
AGGCTGCTCTACACCTAGCTTCTGGGCGAGTTTACGGGTTGTTAAACCTTCGATTCCGACCTCATTAAGC
AGCTCTAATGCGCTGTTAATCACTTTACTTTTATCTAATCTGGACATGGTACCTTTCTCCTCTTTAATGA
ATTCGGTCAGTGCGTCCTGCTGATGTGCTCAGTATCTTGTTATCCGCTCACAATGTCAATTGTTATCCGC
TCACAATTCTCGAGGTGAAGACGAAAGGGCCTCGTGATACGCCTATTTTTATAGGTTAATGTCATGATAA
TAATGGTTTCTTAGACGTACTCGAGCACGAGGCCCTTTCGTCTTCACCTCGAGTCCCTATCAGTGATAGA
GATTGACATCCCTATCAGTGATAGAGATACTGAGCACATCAGCAGGACGCACTGACCGAATTCATTAAAG
AGGAGAAAGGTACCGCATGAGTAAAGGAGAAGAACTTTTCACTGGAGTTGTCCCAATTCTTGTTGAATTA
GATGGTGATGTTAATGGGCACAAATTTTCTGTCAGTGGAGAGGGTGAAGGTGATGCAACATACGGAAAAC
TTACCCTTAAATTGATTTGCACTACTGGAAAACTACCTGTTCCATGGCCAACACTTGTCACTACTTTGGG
TTATGGTGTTCAATGCTTTGCGAGATACCCAGATCATATGAAACAGCATGACTTTTTCAAGAGTGCCATG
CCCGAAGGTTATGTACAGGAAAGAACTATATTTTTCAAAGATGACGGGAACTACAAGACACGTGCTGAAG
TCAAGTTTGAAGGTGATACCCTTGTTAATAGAATCGAGTTAAAAGGTATTGATTTTAAAGAAGATGGAAA
CATTCTTGGACACAAATTGGAATACAACTATAACTCACACAATGTATACATCACGGCAGACAAACAAAAG
AATGGAATCAAAGCGAACTTCAAAATTAGACACAACATTGAAGATGGAGGTGTTCAACTAGCAGACCATT
ATCAACAAAATACTCCAATTGGCGATGGCCCTGTCCTTTTACCAGACAACCATTACCTGTCCTACCAATC
TAAGCTTTCGAAAGATCCCAACGAAAAGAGAGACCACATGGTCCTTCTTGAGTTTGTAACAGCTGCTGGG
ATTACACATGGCATGGATGAACTATACAAATAAGCTTGATATCGAATTCCTGCAGCCCGGGGGATCCCAT
TGTACGCGTGCTAGAGGCATCAAATAAAACGAAAGGCTCAGTCGAAAGACTGGGCCTTTCGTTTTATCTG
TTGTTTGTCGGTGAACGCTCTCCTGAGTAGGACAAATCCGCCGCCCTAGACCTATGTAAAACGACGGCCA
GTGAATTCGAGCTCGATTAGCAGAGCGAGGTATGTAGGCGGTGCTACAGAGTTCTTGAAGTGGTGCCTAA
CTACGGCTACACTAGAAGGACAGTATTTGAATTCATTTAAGAAGGAGATGGATCC
